>Addgene plasmid #48234 | pAC150-PBLHL-4xHS-EF1a-DEST | depositor full sequence | sequence record 69541 | pAC150-PBLHL-4xHS-EF1a-DEST sequence 12340 bps
AGCGCCCAATACGCAAACCGCCTCTCCCCGCGCGTTGGCCGATTCATTAATGCAGCTGGCACGACAGGTT
TCCCGACTGGAAAGCGGGCAGTGAGCGCAACGCAATTAATGTGAGTTAGCTCACTCATTAGGCACCCCAG
GCTTTACACTTTATGCTTCCGGCTCGTATGTTGTGTGGAATTGTGAGCGGATAACAATTTCACACAGGAA
ACAGCTATGACCATGATTACGCCAAGCTCAGAATTAACCCTCACTAAAGGGACTAGTCCTGCAGGTTTAA
ACGAATTCGCCCTTTTAACCCTAGAAAGATAGTCTGCGTAAAATTGACGCATGCATTCTTGAAATATTGC
TCTCTCTTTCTAAATAGCGCGAATCCGTCGCTGTGCATTTAGGACATCTCAGTCGCCGCTTGGAGCTCCC
GTGAGGCGTGCTTGTCAATGCGGTAAGTGTCACTGATTTTGAACTATAACGACCGCGTGAGTCAAAATGA
CGCATGATTATCTTTTACGTGACTTTTAAGATTTAACTCATACGATAATTATATTGTTATTTCATGTTCT
ACTTACGTGATAACTTATTATATATATATTTTCTTGTTATAGATATCAACTAGAATGCTAGACCTTTCGT
CTTCAAGAATTCCGATCATATTCAATAACCCTTAATATAACTTCGTATAATGTATGCTATACGAAGTTAT
TAGGTCTGAAGAGGAGTTTACGTCCAGCCAAGCTTAGGATCCCGGGTACCGATGGCCGGGCCTCGAGGAG
CTTGGCCCATTGCATACGTTGTATCCATATCATAATATGTACATTTATATTGGCTCATGTCCAACATTAC
CGCCATGTTGACATTGATTATTGACTAGTTATTAATAGTAATCAATTACGGGGTCATTAGTTCATAGCCC
ATATATGGAGTTCCGCGTTACATAACTTACGGTAAATGGCCCGCCTGGCTGACCGCCCAACGACCCCCGC
CCATTGACGTCAATAATGACGTATGTTCCCATAGTAACGCCAATAGGGACTTTCCATTGACGTCAATGGG
TGGAGTATTTACGGTAAACTGCCCACTTGGCAGTACATCAAGTGTATCATATGCCAAGTACGCCCCCTAT
TGACGTCAATGACGGTAAATGGCCCGCCTGGCATTATGCCCAGTACATGACCTTATGGGACTTTCCTACT
TGGCAGTACATCTACGTATTAGTCATCGCTATTACCATGGTGATGCGGTTTTGGCAGTACATCAATGGGC
GTGGATAGCGGTTTGACTCACGGGGATTTCCAAGTCTCCACCCCATTGACGTCAATGGGAGTTTGTTTTG
GCACCAAAATCAACGGGACTTTCCAAAATGTCGTAACAACTCCGCCCCATTGACGCAAATGGGCGGTAGG
CGTGTACGGTGGGAGGTCTATATAAGCAGAGCTCGTTTAGTGAACCGTCAGATCGCCTGGAGACGCCATC
CACGCTGTTTTGACCTCCATAGAAGACACCGGGACCGATCCAGCCTCCCCGGCTAGCCGCCGCCACCATG
AAAAAGCCTGAACTCACCGCGACGTCTGTCGAGAAGTTTCTGATCGAAAAGTTCGACAGCGTCTCCGACC
TGATGCAGCTCTCGGAGGGCGAAGAATCTCGTGCTTTCAGCTTCGATGTAGGAGGGCGTGGATATGTCCT
GCGGGTAAATAGCTGCGCCGATGGTTTCTACAAAGATCGTTATGTTTATCGGCACTTTGCATCGGCCGCG
CTCCCGATTCCGGAAGTGCTTGACATTGGGGAATTCAGCGAGAGCCTGACCTATTGCATCTCCCGCCGTG
CACAGGGTGTCACGTTGCAAGACCTGCCTGAAACCGAACTGCCCGCTGTTCTGCAGCCGGTCGCGGAGGC
CATGGATGCGATCGCTGCGGCCGATCTTAGCCAGACGAGCGGGTTCGGCCCATTCGGACCGCAAGGAATC
GGTCAATACACTACATGGCGTGATTTCATATGCGCGATTGCTGATCCCCATGTGTATCACTGGCAAACTG
TGATGGACGACACCGTCAGTGCGTCCGTCGCGCAGGCTCTCGATGAGCTGATGCTTTGGGCCGAGGACTG
CCCCGAAGTCCGGCACCTCGTGCACGCGGATTTCGGCTCCAACAATGTCCTGACGGACAATGGCCGCATA
ACAGCGGTCATTGACTGGAGCGAGGCGATGTTCGGGGATTCCCAATACGAGGTCGCCAACATCTTCTTCT
GGAGGCCGTGGTTGGCTTGTATGGAGCAGCAGACGCGCTACTTCGAGCGGAGGCATCCGGAGCTTGCAGG
ATCGCCGCGGCTCCGGGCGTATATGCTCCGCATTGGTCTTGACCAACTCTATCAGAGCTTGGTTGACGGC
AATTTCGATGATGCAGCTTGGGCGCAGGGTCGATGCGACGCAATCGTCCGATCCGGAGCCGGGACTGTCG
GGCGTACACAAATCGCCCGCAGAAGCGCGGCCGTCTGGACCGATGGCTGTGTAGAAGTCGCGTCTGCGTT
CGACCAGGCTGCGCGTTCTCGCGGCCATAGCAACCGACGTACGGCGTTGCGCCCTCGCCGGCAGCAAGAA
GCCACGGAAGTCCGCCCGGAGCAGAAAATGCCCACGCTACTGCGGGTTTATATAGACGGTCCCCACGGGA
TGGGGAAAACCACCACCACGCAACTGCTGGTGGCCCTGGGTTCGCGCGACGATATCGTCTACGTACCCGA
GCCGATGACTTACTGGCGGGTGCTGGGGGCTTCCGAGACAATCGCGAACATCTACACCACACAACACCGC
CTCGACCAGGGTGAGATATCGGCCGGGGACGCGGCGGTGGTAATGACAAGCGCCCAGATAACAATGGGCA
TGCCTTATGCCGTGACCGACGCCGTTCTGGCTCCTCATATCGGGGGGGAGGCTGGGAGCTCACATGCCCC
GCCCCCGGCCCTCACCCTCATCTTCGACCGCCATCCCATCGCCGCCCTCCTGTGCTACCCGGCCGCGCGG
TACCTTATGGGCAGCATGACCCCCCAGGCCGTGCTGGCGTTCGTGGCCCTCATCCCGCCGACCTTGCCCG
GCACCAACATCGTGCTTGGGGCCCTTCCGGAGGACAGACACATCGACCGCCTGGCCAAACGCCAGCGCCC
CGGCGAGCGGCTGGACCTGGCTATGCTGGCTGCGATTCGCCGCGTTTACGGGCTACTTGCCAATACGGTG
CGGTATCTGCAGTGCGGCGGGTCGTGGCGGGAGGACTGGGGACAGCTTTCGGGGACGGCCGTGCCGCCCC
AGGGTGCCGAGCCCCAGAGCAACGCGGGCCCACGACCCCATATCGGGGACACGTTATTTACCCTGTTTCG
GGCCCCCGAGTTGCTGGCCCCCAACGGCGACCTGTATAACGTGTTTGCCTGGGCCTTGGACGTCTTGGCC
AAACGCCTCCGTTCCATGCACGTCTTTATCCTGGATTACGACCAATCGCCCGCCGGCTGCCGGGACGCCC
TGCTGCAACTTACCTCCGGGATGGTCCAGACCCACGTCACCACCCCCGGCTCCATACCGACGATATGCGA
CCTGGCGCGCACGTTTGCCCGGGAGATGGGGGAGGCTAACTGAAGCTTCCCGGGGGTACCGAATTCGTCG
ACAGATCTAACTTGTTTATTGCAGCTTATAATGGTTACAAATAAAGCAATAGCATCACAAATTTCACAAA
TAAAGCATTTTTTTCACTGCATTCTAGTTGTGGTTTGTCCAAACTCATCAATGTATCTTATCATGTCTGG
ATCATCAAGCTTAGGATCCGGAACCCTTAATATAACTTCGTATAATGTATGCTATACGAAGTTATTAGGT
CCCTCGAAGAGGTTCACTGGCGCGTTGGATCCCCGGGTACCGAGTTGGGAGCTCACGGGGACAGCCCCCC
CCCAAAGCCCCCAGGGATGTAATTACGTCCCTCCCCCGCTAGGGGGCAGCAGCGAGCCGCCCGGGGCTCC
GCTCCGGTCCGGCGCTCCCCCCGCATCCCCGAGCCGGCAGCGTGCGGGGACAGCCCGGGCACGGGGAAGG
TGGCACGGGATCGCTTTCCTCTGAACGCTTCTCGCTGCTCTTTGAGCCTGCAGACACCTGGGGGGATACG
GGGAAAAAGCTTTAGGCTGAAAGAGAGATTTAGAATGACAGTCTAGTGGGAGCTCACGGGGACAGCCCCC
CCCCAAAGCCCCCAGGGATGTAATTACGTCCCTCCCCCGCTAGGGGGCAGCAGCGAGCCGCCCGGGGCTC
CGCTCCGGTCCGGCGCTCCCCCCGCATCCCCGAGCCGGCAGCGTGCGGGGACAGCCCGGGCACGGGGAAG
GTGGCACGGGATCGCTTTCCTCTGAACGCTTCTCGCTGCTCTTTGAGCCTGCAGACACCTGGGGGGATAC
GGGGAAAAAGCTTTAGGCTGAAAGAGAGATTTAGAATGACAGAACTCGATTTCATTGCAGACTGGCGCGC
CCGTGAGGCTCCGGTGCCCGTCAGTGGGCAGAGCGCACATCGCCCACAGTCCCCGAGAAGTTGGGGGGAG
GGGTCGGCAATTGAACCGGTGCCTAGAGAAGGTGGCGCGGGGTAAACTGGGAAAGTGATGTCGTGTACTG
GCTCCGCCTTTTTCCCGAGGGTGGGGGAGAACCGTATATAAGTGCAGTAGTCGCCGTGAACGTTCTTTTT
CGCAACGGGTTTGCCGCCAGAACACAGGTAAGTGCCGTGTGTGGTTCCCGCGGGCCTGGCCTCTTTACGG
GTTATGGCCCTTGCGTGCCTTGAATTACTTCCACCTGGCTGCAGTACGTGATTCTTGATCCCGAGCTTCG
GGTTGGAAGTGGGTGGGAGAGTTCGAGGCCTTGCGCTTAAGGAGCCCCTTCGCCTCGTGCTTGAGTTGAG
GCCTGGCCTGGGCGCTGGGGCCGCCGCGTGCGAATCTGGTGGCACCTTCGCGCCTGTCTCGCTGCTTTCG
ATAAGTCTCTAGCCATTTAAAATTTTTGATGACCTGCTGCGACGCTTTTTTTCTGGCAAGATAGTCTTGT
AAATGCGGGCCAAGATCTGCACACTGGTATTTCGGTTTTTGGGGCCGCGGGCGGCGACGGGGCCCGTGCG
TCCCAGCGCACATGTTCGGCGAGGCGGGGCCTGCGAGCGCGGCCACCGAGAATCGGACGGGGGTAGTCTC
AAGCTGGCCGGCCTGCTCTGGTGCCTGGCCTCGCGCCGCCGTGTATCGCCCCGCCCTGGGCGGCAAGGCT
GGCCCGGTCGGCACCAGTTGCGTGAGCGGAAAGATGGCCGCTTCCCGGCCCTGCTGCAGGGAGCTCAAAA
TGGAGGACGCGGCGCTCGGGAGAGCGGGCGGGTGAGTCACCCACACAAAGGAAAAGGGCCTTTCCGTCCT
CAGCCGTCGCTTCATGTGACTCCACGGAGTACCGGGCGCCGTCCAGGCACCTCGATTAGTTCTCGAGCTT
TTGGAGTACGTCGTCTTTAGGTTGGGGGGAGGGGTTTTATGCGATGGAGTTTCCCCACACTGAGTGGGTG
GAGACTGAAGTTAGGCCAGCTTGGCACTTGATGTAATTCTCCTTGGAATTTGCCCTTTTTGAGTTTGGAT
CTTGGTTCATTCTCAAGCCTCAGACAGTGGTTCAAAGTTTTTTTCTTCCATTTCAGGTGTCGTGAAGAAG
CTTGGTACCGAGCTCGGATCCACTAGTCCAGTGTGGTGGAATTCTGCAGATATCAACAAGTTTGTACAAA
AAAGCTGAACGAGAAACGTAAAATGATATAAATATCAATATATTAAATTAGATTTTGCATAAAAAACAGA
CTACATAATACTGTAAAACACAACATATCCAGTCACTATGGCGGCCGCATTAGGCACCCCAGGCTTTACA
CTTTATGCTTCCGGCTCGTATAATGTGTGGATTTTGAGTTAGGATCCGTCGAGATTTTCAGGAGCTAAGG
AAGCTAAAATGGAGAAAAAAATCACTGGATATACCACCGTTGATATATCCCAATGGCATCGTAAAGAACA
TTTTGAGGCATTTCAGTCAGTTGCTCAATGTACCTATAACCAGACCGTTCAGCTGGATATTACGGCCTTT
TTAAAGACCGTAAAGAAAAATAAGCACAAGTTTTATCCGGCCTTTATTCACATTCTTGCCCGCCTGATGA
ATGCTCATCCGGAATTCCGTATGGCAATGAAAGACGGTGAGCTGGTGATATGGGATAGTGTTCACCCTTG
TTACACCGTTTTCCATGAGCAAACTGAAACGTTTTCATCGCTCTGGAGTGAATACCACGACGATTTCCGG
CAGTTTCTACACATATATTCGCAAGATGTGGCGTGTTACGGTGAAAACCTGGCCTATTTCCCTAAAGGGT
TTATTGAGAATATGTTTTTCGTCTCAGCCAATCCCTGGGTGAGTTTCACCAGTTTTGATTTAAACGTGGC
CAATATGGACAACTTCTTCGCCCCCGTTTTCACCATGGGCAAATATTATACGCAAGGCGACAAGGTGCTG
ATGCCGCTGGCGATTCAGGTTCATCATGCCGTTTGTGATGGCTTCCATGTCGGCAGAATGCTTAATGAAT
TACAACAGTACTGCGATGAGTGGCAGGGCGGGGCGTAAAGATCTGGATCCGGCTTACTAAAAGCCAGATA
ACAGTATGCGTATTTGCGCGCTGATTTTTGCGGTATAAGAATATATACTGATATGTATACCCGAAGTATG
TCAAAAAGAGGTATGCTATGAAGCAGCGTATTACAGTGACAGTTGACAGCGACAGCTATCAGTTGCTCAA
GGCATATATGATGTCAATATCTCCGGTCTGGTAAGCACAACCATGCAGAATGAAGCCCGTCGTCTGCGTG
CCGAACGCTGGAAAGCGGAAAATCAGGAAGGGATGGCTGAGGTCGCCCGGTTTATTGAAATGAACGGCTC
TTTTGCTGACGAGAACAGGGGCTGGTGAAATGCAGTTTAAGGTTTACACCTATAAAAGAGAGAGCCGTTA
TCGTCTGTTTGTGGATGTACAGAGTGATATTATTGACACGCCCGGGCGACGGATGGTGATCCCCCTGGCC
AGTGCACGTCTGCTGTCAGATAAAGTCTCCCGTGAACTTTACCCGGTGGTGCATATCGGGGATGAAAGCT
GGCGCATGATGACCACCGATATGGCCAGTGTGCCGGTCTCCGTTATCGGGGAAGAAGTGGCTGATCTCAG
CCACCGCGAAAATGACATCAAAAACGCCATTAACCTGATGTTCTGGGGAATATAAATGTCAGGCTCCCTT
ATACACAGCCAGTCTGCAGGTCGACCATAGTGACTGGATATGTTGTGTTTTACAGTATTATGTAGTCTGT
TTTTTATGCAAAATCTAATTTAATATATTGATATTTATATCATTTTACGTTTCTCGTTCAGCTTTCTTGT
ACAAAGTGGTTGATATCCAGCACAGTGGCGGCCGCTCGAGTCTAGAGGGCCCGCGGTTCGAAGGTAAGCC
TATCCCTAACCCTCTCCTCGGTCTCGATTCTACGCGTACCGGTTAGGGGCCCGTTTAAACCCGCTGATCA
GCCTCGACTGTGCCTTCTAGTTGCCAGCCATCTGTTGTTTGCCCCTCCCCCGTGCCTTCCTTGACCCTGG
AAGGTGCCACTCCCACTGTCCTTTCCTAATAAAATGAGGAAATTGCATCGCATTGTCTGAGTAGGTGTCA
TTCTATTCTGGGGGGTGGGGTGGGGCAGGACAGCAAGGGGGAGGATTGGGAAGACAATAGCAGGCATGCT
GGGGATGCGGTGGGCTCTATGGCGGCGCGCCTGGATCCCCGGGTACCGAGTTGGGAGCTCACGGGGACAG
CCCCCCCCCAAAGCCCCCAGGGATGTAATTACGTCCCTCCCCCGCTAGGGGGCAGCAGCGAGCCGCCCGG
GGCTCCGCTCCGGTCCGGCGCTCCCCCCGCATCCCCGAGCCGGCAGCGTGCGGGGACAGCCCGGGCACGG
GGAAGGTGGCACGGGATCGCTTTCCTCTGAACGCTTCTCGCTGCTCTTTGAGCCTGCAGACACCTGGGGG
GATACGGGGAAAAAGCTTTAGGCTGAAAGAGAGATTTAGAATGACAGTCTAGTGGGAGCTCACGGGGACA
GCCCCCCCCCAAAGCCCCCAGGGATGTAATTACGTCCCTCCCCCGCTAGGGGGCAGCAGCGAGCCGCCCG
GGGCTCCGCTCCGGTCCGGCGCTCCCCCCGCATCCCCGAGCCGGCAGCGTGCGGGGACAGCCCGGGCACG
GGGAAGGTGGCACGGGATCGCTTTCCTCTGAACGCTTCTCGCTGCTCTTTGAGCCTGCAGACACCTGGGG
GGATACGGGGAAAAAGCTTTAGGCTGAAAGAGAGATTTAGAATGACAGAACTCGATTTCATTGCAGACTG
GCCGGCCACTAGTACGCGCCGGCTCGACATACTAGTTAAAAGTTTTGTTACTTTATAGAAGAAATTTTGA
GTTTTTGTTTTTTTTTAATAAATAAATAAACATAAATAAATTGTTTGTTGAATTTATTATTAGTATGTAA
GTGTAAATATAATAAAACTTAATATCTATTCAAATTAATAAATAAACCTCGATATACAGACCGATAAAAC
ACATGCGTCAATTTTACGCATGATTATCTTTAACGTACGTCACAATATGATTATCTTTCTAGGGTTAAAA
GGGCGAATTCGCGGCCGCTAAATTCAATTCGCCCTATAGTGAGTCGTATTACAATTCACTGGCCGTCGTT
TTACAACGTCGTGACTGGGAAAACCCTGGCGTTACCCAACTTAATCGCCTTGCAGCACATCCCCCTTTCG
CCAGCTGGCGTAATAGCGAAGAGGCCCGCACCGATCGCCCTTCCCAACAGTTGCGCAGCCTATACGTACG
GCAGTTTAAGGTTTACACCTATAAAAGAGAGAGCCGTTATCGTCTGTTTGTGGATGTACAGAGTGATATT
ATTGACACGCCGGGGCGACGGATGGTGATCCCCCTGGCCAGTGCACGTCTGCTGTCAGATAAAGTCTCCC
GTGAACTTTACCCGGTGGTGCATATCGGGGATGAAAGCTGGCGCATGATGACCACCGATATGGCCAGTGT
GCCGGTCTCCGTTATCGGGGAAGAAGTGGCTGATCTCAGCCACCGCGAAAATGACATCAAAAACGCCATT
AACCTGATGTTCTGGGGAATATAAATGTCAGGCATGAGATTATCAAAAAGGATCTTCACCTAGATCCTTT
TCACGTAGAAAGCCAGTCCGCAGAAACGGTGCTGACCCCGGATGAATGTCAGCTACTGGGCTATCTGGAC
AAGGGAAAACGCAAGCGCAAAGAGAAAGCAGGTAGCTTGCAGTGGGCTTACATGGCGATAGCTAGACTGG
GCGGTTTTATGGACAGCAAGCGAACCGGAATTGCCAGCTGGGGCGCCCTCTGGTAAGGTTGGGAAGCCCT
GCAAAGTAAACTGGATGGCTTTCTTGCCGCCAAGGATCTGATGGCGCAGGGGATCAAGCTCTGATCAAGA
GACAGGATGAGGATCGTTTCGCATGATTGAACAAGATGGATTGCACGCAGGTTCTCCGGCCGCTTGGGTG
GAGAGGCTATTCGGCTATGACTGGGCACAACAGACAATCGGCTGCTCTGATGCCGCCGTGTTCCGGCTGT
CAGCGCAGGGGCGCCCGGTTCTTTTTGTCAAGACCGACCTGTCCGGTGCCCTGAATGAACTGCAAGACGA
GGCAGCGCGGCTATCGTGGCTGGCCACGACGGGCGTTCCTTGCGCAGCTGTGCTCGACGTTGTCACTGAA
GCGGGAAGGGACTGGCTGCTATTGGGCGAAGTGCCGGGGCAGGATCTCCTGTCATCTCACCTTGCTCCTG
CCGAGAAAGTATCCATCATGGCTGATGCAATGCGGCGGCTGCATACGCTTGATCCGGCTACCTGCCCATT
CGACCACCAAGCGAAACATCGCATCGAGCGAGCACGTACTCGGATGGAAGCCGGTCTTGTCGATCAGGAT
GATCTGGACGAAGAGCATCAGGGGCTCGCGCCAGCCGAACTGTTCGCCAGGCTCAAGGCGAGCATGCCCG
ACGGCGAGGATCTCGTCGTGACCCATGGCGATGCCTGCTTGCCGAATATCATGGTGGAAAATGGCCGCTT
TTCTGGATTCATCGACTGTGGCCGGCTGGGTGTGGCGGACCGCTATCAGGACATAGCGTTGGCTACCCGT
GATATTGCTGAAGAGCTTGGCGGCGAATGGGCTGACCGCTTCCTCGTGCTTTACGGTATCGCCGCTCCCG
ATTCGCAGCGCATCGCCTTCTATCGCCTTCTTGACGAGTTCTTCTGAATTATTAACGCTTACAATTTCCT
GATGCGGTATTTTCTCCTTACGCATCTGTGCGGTATTTCACACCGCATCAGGTGGCACTTTTCGGGGAAA
TGTGCGCGGAACCCCTATTTGTTTATTTTTCTAAATACATTCAAATATGTATCCGCTCATGAGATTATCA
AAAAGGATCTTCACCTAGATCCTTTTAAATTAAAAATGAAGTTTTAAATCAATCTAAAGTATATATGAGT
AAACTTGGTCTGACAGTTACCAATGCTTAATCAGTGAGGCACCTATCTCAGCGATCTGTCTATTTCGTTC
ATCCATAGTTGCCTGACTCCCCGTCGTGTAGATAACTACGATACGGGAGGGCTTACCATCTGGCCCCAGT
GCTGCAATGATACCGCGAGACCCACGCTCACCGGCTCCAGATTTATCAGCAATAAACCAGCCAGCCGGAA
GGGCCGAGCGCAGAAGTGGTCCTGCAACTTTATCCGCCTCCATCCAGTCTATTAATTGTTGCCGGGAAGC
TAGAGTAAGTAGTTCGCCAGTTAATAGTTTGCGCAACGTTGTTGCCATTGCTACAGGCATCGTGGTGTCA
CGCTCGTCGTTTGGTATGGCTTCATTCAGCTCCGGTTCCCAACGATCAAGGCGAGTTACATGATCCCCCA
TGTTGTGCAAAAAAGCGGTTAGCTCCTTCGGTCCTCCGATCGTTGTCAGAAGTAAGTTGGCCGCAGTGTT
ATCACTCATGGTTATGGCAGCACTGCATAATTCTCTTACTGTCATGCCATCCGTAAGATGCTTTTCTGTG
ACTGGTGAGTACTCAACCAAGTCATTCTGAGAATAGTGTATGCGGCGACCGAGTTGCTCTTGCCCGGCGT
CAATACGGGATAATACCGCGCCACATAGCAGAACTTTAAAAGTGCTCATCATTGGAAAACGTTCTTCGGG
GCGAAAACTCTCAAGGATCTTACCGCTGTTGAGATCCAGTTCGATGTAACCCACTCGTGCACCCAACTGA
TCTTCAGCATCTTTTACTTTCACCAGCGTTTCTGGGTGAGCAAAAACAGGAAGGCAAAATGCCGCAAAAA
AGGGAATAAGGGCGACACGGAAATGTTGAATACTCATACTCTTCCTTTTTCAATATTATTGAAGCATTTA
TCAGGGTTATTGTCTCATGACCAAAATCCCTTAACGTGAGTTTTCGTTCCACTGAGCGTCAGACCCCGTA
GAAAAGATCAAAGGATCTTCTTGAGATCCTTTTTTTCTGCGCGTAATCTGCTGCTTGCAAACAAAAAAAC
CACCGCTACCAGCGGTGGTTTGTTTGCCGGATCAAGAGCTACCAACTCTTTTTCCGAAGGTAACTGGCTT
CAGCAGAGCGCAGATACCAAATACTGTTCTTCTAGTGTAGCCGTAGTTAGGCCACCACTTCAAGAACTCT
GTAGCACCGCCTACATACCTCGCTCTGCTAATCCTGTTACCAGTGGCTGCTGCCAGTGGCGATAAGTCGT
GTCTTACCGGGTTGGACTCAAGACGATAGTTACCGGATAAGGCGCAGCGGTCGGGCTGAACGGGGGGTTC
GTGCACACAGCCCAGCTTGGAGCGAACGACCTACACCGAACTGAGATACCTACAGCGTGAGCTATGAGAA
AGCGCCACGCTTCCCGAAGGGAGAAAGGCGGACAGGTATCCGGTAAGCGGCAGGGTCGGAACAGGAGAGC
GCACGAGGGAGCTTCCAGGGGGAAACGCCTGGTATCTTTATAGTCCTGTCGGGTTTCGCCACCTCTGACT
TGAGCGTCGATTTTTGTGATGCTCGTCAGGGGGGCGGAGCCTATGGAAAAACGCCAGCAACGCGGCCTTT
TTACGGTTCCTGGCCTTTTGCTGGCCTTTTGCTCACATGTTCTTTCCTGCGTTATCCCCTGATTCTGTGG
ATAACCGTATTACCGCCTTTGAGTGAGCTGATACCGCTCGCCGCAGCCGAACGACCGAGCGCAGCGAGTC
AGTGAGCGAGGAAGCGGAAG
Features (pLannotate 1.2.2; 34 found; start..end, strand, type, name):
      2..94      +  CDS            lacI (fragment): lac repressor; lacI; The lac repressor binds to the lac operator to inhibit transcription in E. coli. This inhibition can be relieved by adding lactose or isopropyl-β-D-thiogalactopyranoside (IPTG).
    107..128     +  protein_bind   CAP binding site: CAP binding activates transcription in the presence of cAMP. E. coli catabolite activator protein
    143..173     +  promoter       lac promoter: promoter for the E. coli lac operon
    177..199     +  protein_bind   lac operator (fragment): The lac repressor binds to the lac operator to inhibit transcription in E. coli. This inhibition can be relieved by adding lactose or isopropyl-β-D-thiogalactopyranoside (IPTG). lac repressor encoded by lacI
    242..260     +  promoter       T3 promoter: promoter for bacteriophage T3 RNA polymerase
    667..700     -  protein_bind   loxP: Cre-mediated recombination occurs in the 8-bp core sequence (GCATACAT). Cre recombinase
    850..1229    +  enhancer       CMV enhancer: human cytomegalovirus immediate early enhancer
   1230..1433    +  promoter       CMV promoter: human cytomegalovirus (CMV) immediate early promoter
   1538..2508    +  CDS            HygR (fragment): aminoglycoside phosphotransferase from E. coli; aph(4)-Ia; confers resistance to hygromycin
   2509..3613    +  CDS            HSV TK (fragment): herpes simplex virus thymidine kinase confers sensitivity to nucleoside analogs such as acyclovir or ganciclovir
   3649..3783    +  polyA_signal   SV40 poly(A) signal: SV40 polyadenylation signal
   3812..3845    -  protein_bind   loxP: Cre-mediated recombination occurs in the 8-bp core sequence (GCATACAT). Cre recombinase
   3877..3894    -  misc_feature   MCS (fragment): pUC18/19 multiple cloning site
   4487..5665    +  promoter       EF-1α promoter: strong constitutive promoter for human elongation factor EF-1α
   5726..5850    +  protein_bind   attR1: mutant version of attR; recombination site for the Gateway® LR reaction LR Clonase™
   5875..5905    +  promoter       lac UV5 promoter: E. coli lac promoter with an "up" mutation
   5929..5958    +  promoter       cat promoter (fragment): promoter of the E. coli cat gene encoding chloramphenicol acetyltransferase
   5959..6618    +  CDS            CmR: chloramphenicol acetyltransferase; cat; confers resistance to chloramphenicol
   6797..6955    +  CDS            ccdA (fragment): CCDA_ECO57 - Also known as H, letA. Experimental evidence at protein level: Swiss-Prot protein existence level 1. Antitoxin component of a type II toxin-antitoxin (TA) system which inhibits the post-segregational killing (PSK) of plasmid-free cells, also referred to as a plasmid addiction system. Binds to and blocks the activity of CcdB; will also remove bound CcdB protein from the CcdB-GyrA complex by forming a CcdA-CcdB complex, a process termed rejuvenation. Functions as a transcriptional corepressor for the ccdAB operon, repression also requires CcdB (By similarity). From Escherichia coli
   6960..7262    +  CDS            ccdB: CCDB_ECOLI - Also known as G, letB, letD. Experimental evidence at protein level: Swiss-Prot protein existence level 1. Toxic component of a type II toxin-antitoxin (TA) system, functioning in plasmid maintainence. Responsible for the post- segregational killing (PSK) of plasmid-free cells, also referred to as a plasmid addiction system. Half-life of over 2 hours. Cell killing by CcdB is accompanied by filamentation, defects in chromosome and plasmid segregation, defects in cell division, formation of anucleate cells, decreased DNA synthesis and plasmid loss. Interferes with the activity of DN
   7306..7430    -  protein_bind   attR2: mutant version of attR; recombination site for the Gateway® LR reaction LR Clonase™
   7483..7524    +  CDS            V5 tag: epitope tag from simian virus 5
   7568..7792    +  polyA_signal   bGH poly(A) signal: bovine growth hormone polyadenylation signal
   7803..7820    -  misc_feature   MCS (fragment): pUC18/19 multiple cloning site
   8713..8731    -  promoter       T7 promoter: promoter for bacteriophage T7 RNA polymerase
   8734..8881    +  CDS            lacZα (fragment): LacZα fragment of β-galactosidase; lacZ fragment
   8891..9194    +  CDS            ccdB (fragment): CcdB, a bacterial toxin that poisons DNA gyrase; ccdB; Plasmids containing the ccdB gene cannot be propagated in standard E. coli strains.
   9242..9511    +  CDS            tnpA (fragment): TN5P_ECOLX - Also known as tnp. Experimental evidence at protein level: Swiss-Prot protein existence level 1. Mediates transposition of transposon Tn5 by a 'cut and paste' mechanism. First, the monomeric transposase binds the 19 bp inverted DNA repeats flanking the transposon. Then, dimerization of the DNA- bound transposase creates a synaptic DNA complex. After nicking of the first DNA strand, excision of the transposon proceeds through a series of intermediates. The transposase then mediates the insertion of the transposon at a new site by strand transfer. The activity of the wild- type tran
   9543..10337   +  CDS            NeoR/KanR: aminoglycoside phosphotransferase from Tn5; aph(3')-II (or nptII); confers resistance to neomycin, kanamycin, and G418 (Geneticin®)
  10358..10408   -  misc_feature   bom (fragment): basis of mobility region from pBR322
  10435..10494   +  promoter       AmpR promoter (fragment): bla
  10587..11447   -  CDS            AmpR: β-lactamase; bla; confers resistance to ampicillin, carbenicillin, and related antibiotics
  11448..11500   -  promoter       AmpR promoter (fragment): bla
  11571..12159   +  rep_origin     ori: high-copy-number ColE1/pMB1/pBR322/pUC origin of replication
