[The description below was written by a language model from this plasmid's Addgene catalogue record and pLannotate feature annotations shown in this document.]
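Description:
pAC150-PBLHL-4xHS-EF1a-DEST is an empty Gateway destination vector for piggyBac transposon-mediated expression in mammalian cells, built on the Invitrogen pCR4 backbone. In bacteria it replicates from a high-copy ColE1/pUC-type origin and is selected with ampicillin (AmpR) plus chloramphenicol. The chloramphenicol marker lies inside the Gateway cassette. The backbone also retains a NeoR/KanR gene and pCR4 remnants such as lac regulatory elements, T3 and T7 promoters, and a lacZα–ccdB fragment. Because the unrecombined cassette encodes the gyrase toxin CcdB, the plasmid has to be maintained in a ccdB-tolerant strain.

The expression unit consists of the human EF-1α promoter driving an attR1–CmR–ccdB–attR2 cassette, followed by a V5 epitope tag and a bGH polyadenylation signal. An LR reaction with an entry clone replaces the CmR/ccdB segment with the gene of interest, and ccdB counter-selects against non-recombined plasmid. The downstream V5 sequence could tag an in-frame insert that lacks a stop codon. Upstream, two loxP sites flank a CMV enhancer/promoter-driven hygromycin resistance–HSV thymidine kinase fusion with an SV40 poly(A). This allows hygromycin selection of stable integrants. Cre can later excise the marker, and loss of TK permits negative selection with ganciclovir-type analogues.

The catalogue entry states that the EF1a cassette is flanked by insulators (the "4xHS" in the name). However, neither the insulators nor the piggyBac terminal repeats are annotated in the feature table; they presumably sit in the unannotated gaps. The vector comes from work on RNA-guided CRISPR transcriptional activation, where it serves to integrate transgenes stably into the genome when a piggyBac transposase is supplied.
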