Addgene plasmid #48234: pAC150-PBLHL-4xHS-EF1a-DEST
Purpose: (Empty Backbone) PiggyBac expression gateway destination vector with Insulator-flanked EF1a promoter gateway cassette and floxed Hygro selection marker
Depositing lab: Rudolf Jaenisch. Depositing organization: Whitehead Institute for Biomedical Research. Publication: Multiplexed activation of endogenous genes by CRISPR-on, an RNA-guided transcriptional activator system. Cheng AW, Wang H, Yang H, Shi L, Katz Y, Theunissen TW, Rangarajan S, Shivalila CS, Dadon DB, Jaenisch R. Cell Res. 2013 Aug 27. doi: 10.1038/cr.2013.122. PubMed 23979020.
Backbone
  Vector backbone: pCR4
  Backbone manufacturer: Invitrogen
  Vector type: Mammalian Expression ; PiggyBac
  Promoter: EF1a
  Selectable markers: Hygromycin
Growth in bacteria
  Bacterial resistance: Chloramphenicol and Ampicillin, 25 & 100 μg/mL
  Growth temperature: 37°C
  Growth strain: ccdB Survival
  Copy number: Unknown
Gene/Insert
  Cloning method: Unknown
  Sequencing primers: 5′ TTTGCCCTTTTTGAGTTTGG; 3′ ACCGAGGAGAGGGTTAGGGAT
Terms and licenses: Academic/Nonprofit Terms; Industry Terms: Not Available to Industry
Depositor comments: For more information including protocols and updates, please go to http://www.crispr-on.org
How to cite: pAC150-PBLHL-4xHS-EF1a-DEST was a gift from Rudolf Jaenisch (Addgene plasmid # 48234 ; http://n2t.net/addgene:48234 ; RRID:Addgene_48234)
