>Addgene plasmid #48234 | pAC150-PBLHL-4xHS-EF1a-DEST | addgene partial sequence | sequence record 146075 | EF1a-F 5'-TCAAGCCTCAGACAGTGGTTC-3'
AGCTTGGTACCGAGCTCGGATCCACTAGTCCAGTGTGGTGGAATTCTGCAGATATCAACAAGTTTGTACA
AAAAAGCTGAACGAGAAACGTAAAATGATATAAATATCAATATATTAAATTAGATTTTGCATAAAAAACA
GACTACATAATACTGTAAAACACAACATATCCAGTCACTATGGCGGCCGCATTAGGCACCCCAGGCTTTA
CACTTTATGCTTCCGGCTCGTATAATGTGTGGATTTTGAGTTAGGATCCGTCGAGATTTTCAGGAGCTAA
GGAAGCTAAAATGGAGAAAAAAATCACTGGATATACCACCGTTGATATATCCCAATGGCATCGTAAAGAA
CATTTTGAGGCATTTCAGTCAGTTGCTCAATGTACCTATAACCAGACCGTTCAGCTGGATATTACGGCCT
TTTTAAAGACCGTAAAGAAAAATAAGCACAAGTTTTATCCGGCCTTTATTCACATTCTTGCCCGCCTGAT
GAATGCTCATCCGGAATTCCGTATGGCAATGAAAGACGGTGAGCTGGTGATATGGGATAGTGTTCACCCT
TGTTACACCGTTTTCCATGAGCAAACTGAAACGTTTTCATCGCTCTGGAGTGAATACCACGACGATTTCC
GGCAGTTTCTACACATATATTCGCAAGATGTGGCGTGTTACGGTGAAAACCTGGCCTATTTCCCTAAAGG
GTTTATTGAGAATATGTTTTTCGTCTCAGCCAATCCCTGGGTGAGTTTCACCAGTTTTGATTTAAACGTG
GCCAATATGGACAACTTCTTCGCCCCCG
