>Addgene plasmid #48234 | pAC150-PBLHL-4xHS-EF1a-DEST | addgene partial sequence | sequence record 146076 | LacZ-F2 5'-cctcttcgctattacgccag-3'
AGTTGGGTAACGCCAGGGTTTTCCCAGTCACGACGTTGTAAAACGACGGCCAGTGAATTGTAATACGACT
CACTATAGGGCGAATTGAATTTAGCGGCCGCGAATTCGCCCTTTTAACCCTAGAAAGATAATCATATTGT
GACGTACGTTAAAGATAATCATGCGTAAAATTGACGCATGTGTTTTATCGGTCTGTATATCGAGGTTTAT
TTATTAATTTGAATAGATATTAAGTTTTATTATATTTACACTTACATACTAATAATAAATTCAACAAACA
ATTTATTTATGTTTATTTATTTATTAAAAAAAAACAAAAACTCAAAATTTCTTCTATAAAGTAACAAAAC
TTTTAACTAGTATGTCGAGCCGGCGCGTACTAGTGGCCGGCCAGTCTGCAATGAAATCGAGTTCTGTCAT
TCTAAATCTCTCTTTCAGCCTAAAGCTTTTTCCCCGTATCCCCCCAGGTGTCTGCAGGCTCAAAGAGCAG
CGAGAAGCGTTCAGAGGAAAGCGATCCCGTGCCACCTTCCCCGTGCCCGGGCTGTCCCCGCACGCTGCCG
GCTCGGGGATGCGGGGGGAGCGCCGGACCGGAGCGGAGCCCCGGGCGGCTCGCTGCTGCCCCCTAGCGGG
GGAGGGACGTAATTACATCCCTGGGGGCTTTGGGGGGGGGCTGTCCCCGTGAGCTCCCACTAGACTGTCA
TTCTAAATCTCTCTTTCAGCCTAAAGCTTTTTCCCCGTATCCCCCCAGGTGTCTGCAGGCTCAAAGAGCA
GCGAGAAGCGTTCA
